>Addgene plasmid #153753 | pGBW-m4252854 | addgene full sequence | sequence record 307286 | Ginkgo NGS Result
CACCATGTACAGCTTTGTATCTGAAGAGACAGGCACTCTCATCGTTAATTCAGTGTTGCTGTTCCTGGCA
TTTGTGGTCTTCCTTTTAGTGACCCTAGCGATACTGACGGCCCTCCGGCTGTGCGCTTATTGTTGTAACA
TTGTCAACGTTAGTCTCGTGAAGCCCTCGTTCTACGTTTATTCCCGCGTGAAAAATCTAAACAGCTCCCG
TGTGCCTGATCTTCTTGTCGAAAACCTTTACTTTCAGTCGATGAGTGACAAAATCATTCATCTAACCGAT
GACTCCTTTGATACAGACGTGTTGAAGGCCGATGGTGCGATACTGGTAGATTTCTGGGCTGAATGGTGTG
GCCCGTGCAAGATGATCGCACCCATTCTGGACGAGATCGCCGACGAGTATCAAGGAAAATTAACTGTCGC
TAAGCTTAATATAGATCAGAACCCAGGGACGGCACCTAAATACGGCATCAGGGGAATACCTACCCTCCTG
CTCTTTAAGAATGGGGAAGTTGCCGCGACAAAAGTGGGAGCCCTGTCTAAGGGCCAGCTAAAAGAGTTCT
TGGACGCTAACCTGGCAGGTTCAGGCTCGGGGCACATGCACCATCACCATCACCATAGCAGCGGGCTCGT
GCCACGCGGCTAAGCTAGCTTGACTGACTGAGATACAGCGTACCTTCAGCTCACAGACATGATAAGATAC
ATTGATGAGTTTGGACAAACCACAACTAGAATGCAGTGAAAAAAATGCTTTATTTGTGAAATTTGTGATG
CTATTGCTTTATTTGTAACCATTATAAGCTGCAATAAACAAGTTAACAACAACAATTGCATTCATTTTAT
GTTTCAGGTTCAGGGGGAGGTGTGGGAGGTTTTTTAAAGCAAGTAAAACCTCTACAAATGTGGTATTGGC
CCATCTCTATCGGTATCGTAGCATAACCCCTTGGGGCCTCTAAACGGGTCTTGAGGGGTTTTTTGTGCCC
CTCGGGCCGGATTGCTATCTACCGGCATTGGCGCAGAAAAAAATGCCTGATGCGACGCTGCGCGTCTTAT
ACTCCCACATATGCCAGATTCAGCAACGGATACGGCTTCCCCAACTTGCCCACTTCCATACGTGTCCTCC
TTACCAGAAATTTATCCTTAAGGTCGTCAGCTATCCTGCAGGCGATCTCTCGATTTCGATCAAGACATTC
CTTTAATGGTCTTTTCTGGACACCACTAGGGGTCAGAAGTAGTTCATCAAACTTTCTTCCCTCCCTAATC
TCATTGGTTACCTTGGGCTATCGAAACTTAATTAACCAGTCAAGTCAGCTACTTGGCGAGATCGACTTGT
CTGGGTTTCGACTACGCTCAGAATTGCGTCAGTCAAGTTCGATCTGGTCCTTGCTATTGCACCCGTTCTC
CGATTACGAGTTTCATTTAAATCATGTGAGCAAAAGGCCAGCAAAAGGCCAGGAACCGTAAAAAGGCCGC
GTTGCTGGCGTTTTTCCATAGGCTCCGCCCCCCTGACGAGCATCACAAAAATCGACGCTCAAGTCAGAGG
TGGCGAAACCCGACAGGACTATAAAGATACCAGGCGTTTCCCCCTGGAAGCTCCCTCGTGCGCTCTCCTG
TTCCGACCCTGCCGCTTACCGGATACCTGTCCGCCTTTCTCCCTTCGGGAAGCGTGGCGCTTTCTCATAG
CTCACGCTGTAGGTATCTCAGTTCGGTGTAGGTCGTTCGCTCCAAGCTGGGCTGTGTGCACGAACCCCCC
GTTCAGCCCGACCGCTGCGCCTTATCCGGTAACTATCGTCTTGAGTCCAACCCGGTAAGACACGACTTAT
CGCCACTGGCAGCAGCCACTGGTAACAGGATTAGCAGAGCGAGGTATGTAGGCGGTGCTACAGAGTTCTT
GAAGTGGTGGCCTAACTACGGCTACACTAGAAGAACAGTATTTGGTATCTGCGCTCTGCTGAAGCCAGTT
ACCTTCGGAAAAAGAGTTGGTAGCTCTTGATCCGGCAAACAAACCACCGCTGGTAGCGGTGGTTTTTTTG
TTTGCAAGCAGCAGATTACGCGCAGAAAAAAAGGATCTCAAGAAGATCCTTTGATCTTTTCTACGGGGTC
TGACGCTCAGTGGAACGAAAACTCACGTTAAGGGATTTTGGTCATGAGATTATCAAAAAGGATCTTCACC
TAGATCCTTTTAAATTAAAAATGAAGTTTTAAATCAATCTAAAGTATATATGAGTAAACTTGGTCTGACA
GTTACCAATGCTTAATCAGTGAGGCACCTATCTCAGCGATCTGTCTATTTCGTTCATCCATAGTTGCATT
TAAATTTCCGAACTCTCCAAGGCCCTCGTCGGAAAATCTTCAAACCTTTCGTCCGATCCATCTTGCAGGC
TACCTCTCGAACGAACTATCGCAAGTCTCTTGGCCGGCCTTGCGCCTTGGCTATTGCTTGGCAGCGCCTA
TCGCCAGGTATTACTCCAATCCCGAATATCCGAGATCGGGATCACCCGAGAGAAGTTCAACCTACATCCT
CAATCCCGATCTATCCGAGATCCGAGGAATATCGAAATCGGGGCGCGCCTGGCCTCCGCGCCGGGTTTTG
GCGCCTCCCGCGGGCGCCCCCCTCGTCACGGCGAGCGCTGCCACGTCAGACGAAGGGCGCAGGAGCGTCC
TGATCCTTCCGCCCGGACGCTCAGGACAGCGGCCCGCTGCTCATAAGACTCGGCCTTAGAACCCCAGTAT
CAGCAGAAGGACATTTTAGGACGGGACTTGGGTGACTCTAGGGCACTGGTTTTCTTTCCAGAGAGCGGAA
CAGGCGAGGAAAAGTAGTCCCTTCTCGGCGATTCTGCGGAGGGATCTCCGTGGGGCGGTGAACGCCGATG
ATTATATAAGGACGCGCCGGGTGTGGCACAGCTAGTTCCGTCGCAGCCGGGATTTGGGTCGCGGTTCTTG
TTTGTGGATCGCTGTGATCGTCACTTGGTGAGTAGCGGGCTGCTGGGCTGGCCGGGGCTTTCGTGGCCGC
CGGGCCGCTCGGTGGGACGGAAGCGTGTGGAGAGACCGCCAAGGGCTGTAGTCTGGGTCCGCGAGCAAGG
TTGCCCTGAACTGGGGGTTGGGGGGAGCGCAGCAAAATGGCGGCTGTTCCCGAGTCTTGAATGGAAGACG
CTTGTGAGGCGGGCTGTGAGGTCGTTGAAACAAGGTGGGGGGCATGGTGGGCGGCAAGAACCCAAGGTCT
TGAGCCCTTCGCTAATGCGGGAAAGCTCTTATTCGGGTGAGATGGGCTGGGCACCATCTGGGGACCCTGA
CGTGAAGTTTGTCACTGACTGGAGAACTCGGTTTGTCGTCTGTTGCGGGGGCGGCAGTTATGGCGGTGCC
GTTGGGCAGTGCACCCGTACCTTTGGGAGCGCGCGCCCTCGTCGTGTCGTGACGTCACCCGTTCTGTTGG
CTTATAATGCAGGGTGGGGCCACCAGCCGGTAGGTGTGCGGTAGGCTTTTCTCCGTCGCAGGACGCAGGG
TTCGGGCCTAGGGTAGGCTCTCCTGAATCGACAGGCGCCGGACCTCTGGTGAGGGGAGGGATAAGTGAGG
CGTCAGTTTCTTTGGTCGGTTTTATGTACCTATCTTCTTAAGTAGCTGAAGCTCCGGTTTTGAACTATGC
GCTCGGGGTTGGCGAGTGTGTTTTGTGAAGTTTTTTAGGCACCTTTTGAAATGTAATCATTTGGGTCAAT
ATGTAATTTTCAGTGTTAGACTTGTAAATTGTCCGCTAAATTCTGGCCGTTTTTGGCTTTTTTGTTAGAC
AACATGACCGAGTACAAGCCCACGGTGCGCCTCGCCACCCGCGACGACGTCCCCAGGGCCGTACGCACCC
TCGCCGCCGCGTTCGCCGACTACCCCGCCACGCGCCACACCGTCGATCCGGACCGCCACATCGAGCGGGT
CACCGAGCTGCAAGAACTCTTCCTCACGCGCGTCGGGCTCGACATCGGCAAGGTGTGGGTCGCGGACGAC
GGCGCCGCGGTGGCGGTCTGGACCACGCCGGAGAGCGTCGAAGCGGGGGCGGTGTTCGCCGAGATCGGCC
CGCGCATGGCCGAGTTGAGCGGTTCCCGGCTGGCCGCGCAGCAACAGATGGAGGGCCTCCTGGCGCCGCA
CCGGCCCAAGGAGCCCGCGTGGTTCCTGGCCACCGTCGGCGTCTCGCCCGACCACCAGGGCAAGGGTCTG
GGCAGCGCCGTCGTGCTCCCCGGAGTGGAGGCCGCCGAGCGCGCCGGGGTGCCCGCCTTCCTGGAGACCT
CCGCGCCCCGCAACCTCCCCTTCTACGAGCGGCTCGGCTTCACCGTCACCGCCGACGTCGAGGTGCCCGA
AGGACCGCGCACCTGGTGCATGACCCGCAAGCCCGGTGCCTAGGCTAGTATGTAAGCCTAGTCTTAGATA
ATAAAATCGCTATCCATCGAAGATGGATGTGTGTTGGTTTTTTGTGTGTGTAACGCTAGGCGCGCCTGGT
GTACCGAGAACGATCCTCTCAGTGCGAGTCTCGACGATCCATATCGTTGCTTGGCAGTCAGCCAGTCGGA
ATCCAGCTTGGGACCCAGGAAGTCCAATCGTCAGATATTGTACTCAAGCCTGGTCACGGCAGCGTACCGA
TCTGTTTAAACCTAGATATTGATAGTCTGATCGGTCAACGTATAATCGAGTCCTAGCTTTTGCAAACATC
TATCAAGAGACAGGATCAGCAGGAGGCTTTCGCATGAGTATTCAACATTTCCGTGTCGCCCTTATTCCCT
TTTTTGCGGCATTTTGCCTTCCTGTTTTTGCTCACCCAGAAACGCTGGTGAAAGTAAAAGATGCTGAAGA
TCAGTTGGGTGCGCGAGTGGGTTACATCGAACTGGATCTCAACAGCGGTAAGATCCTTGAGAGTTTTCGC
CCCGAAGAACGCTTTCCAATGATGAGCACTTTTAAAGTTCTGCTATGTGGCGCGGTATTATCCCGTATTG
ACGCCGGGCAAGAGCAACTCGGTCGCCGCATACACTATTCTCAGAATGACTTGGTTGAGTATTCACCAGT
CACAGAAAAGCATCTTACGGATGGCATGACAGTAAGAGAATTATGCAGTGCTGCCATAACCATGAGTGAT
AACACTGCGGCCAACTTACTTCTGACAACGATTGGAGGACCGAAGGAGCTAACCGCTTTTTTGCACAACA
TGGGGGATCATGTAACTCGCCTTGATCGTTGGGAACCGGAGCTGAATGAAGCCATACCAAACGACGAGCG
TGACACCACGATGCCTGTAGCAATGGCAACAACCTTGCGTAAACTATTAACTGGCGAACTACTTACTCTA
GCTTCCCGGCAACAGTTGATAGACTGGATGGAGGCGGATAAAGTTGCAGGACCACTTCTGCGCTCGGCCC
TTCCGGCTGGCTGGTTTATTGCTGATAAATCTGGAGCCGGTGAGCGTGGGTCTCGCGGTATCATTGCAGC
ACTGGGGCCAGATGGTAAGCCCTCCCGTATCGTAGTTATCTACACGACGGGGAGTCAGGCAACTATGGAT
GAACGAAATAGACAGATCGCTGAGATAGGTGCCTCACTGATTAAGCATTGGTAACCGATTCTAGGTGCAT
TGGCGCAGAAAAAAATGCCTGATGCGACGCTGCGCGTCTTATACTCCCACATATGCCAGATTCAGCAACG
GATACGGCTTCCCCAACTTGCCCACTTCCATACGTGTCCTCCTTACCAGAAATTTATCCTTAAGATCCCG
AATCGTTTAAACTCGACTCTGGCTCTATCGAATCTCCGTCGTTTCGAGCTTACGCGAACAGCCGTGGCGC
TCATTTGCTCGTCGGGCATCGAATCTCGTCAGCTATCGTCAGCTTACCTTTTTGGCAGCGATCGCGGCTC
CCGACATCTTGGACCATTAGCTCCACAGGTATCTTCTTCCCTCTAGTGGTCATAACAGCAGCTTCAGCTA
CCTCTCAATTCAAAAAACCCCTCAAGACCCGTTTAGAGGCCCCAAGGGGTTATGCTATCAATCGTTGCGT
TACACACACAAAAAACCAACACACATCCATCTTCGATGGATAGCGATTTTATTATCTAACTGCTGATCGA
GTGTAGCCAGATCTAGTAATCAATTACGGGGTCATTAGTTCATAGCCCATATATGGAGTTCCGCGTTACA
TAACTTACGGTAAATGGCCCGCCTGGCTGACCGCCCAACGACCCCCGCCCATTGACGTCAATAATGACGT
ATGTTCCCATAGTAACGCCAATAGGGACTTTCCATTGACGTCAATGGGTGGAGTATTTACGGTAAACTGC
CCACTTGGCAGTACATCAAGTGTATCATATGCCAAGTACGCCCCCTATTGACGTCAATGACGGTAAATGG
CCCGCCTGGCATTATGCCCAGTACATGACCTTATGGGACTTTCCTACTTGGCAGTACATCTACGTATTAG
TCATCGCTATTACCATGCTGATGCGGTTTTGGCAGTACATCAATGGGCGTGGATAGCGGTTTGACTCACG
GGGATTTCCAAGTCTCCACCCCATTGACGTCAATGGGAGTTTGTTTTGGCACCAAAATCAACGGGACTTT
CCAAAATGTCGTAACAACTCCGCCCCATTGACGCAAATGGGCGGTAGGCGTGTACGGTGGGAGGTCTATA
TAAGCAGAGCTGGTTTAGTGAACCGTCAGATCAGATCTTTGTCGATCCTACCATCCACTCGACACACCCG
CCAGCGGCCGC
Features (pLannotate 1.2.2; 21 found; start..end, strand, type, name):
      5..229     +  CDS            E: VEMP_SARS2 - Experimental evidence at protein level: Swiss-Prot protein existence level 1. Plays a central role in virus morphogenesis and assembly. Acts as a viroporin and self-assembles in host membranes forming pentameric protein-lipid pores that allow ion transport. Also plays a role in the induction of apoptosis (By similarity). Regulates the localization of S protein at cis-Golgi, the place of virus budding (PubMed:33229438). May act by slowing down the cell secretory pathway (PubMed:33229438). May interfere with tight-junction stability by interacting with host MPP5. This would result i
    251..577     +  CDS            trxA: THIO_ECO57 - Experimental evidence at protein level: Swiss-Prot protein existence level 1. Participates in various redox reactions through the reversible oxidation of its active center dithiol to a disulfide and catalyzes dithiol-disulfide exchange reactions. From Escherichia coli O157:H7.
    599..616     +  CDS            6xHis: 6xHis affinity tag
    693..814     -  polyA_signal   SV40 poly(A) signal: SV40 polyadenylation signal
    837..906     -  CDS            large T antigen (fragment): large T antigen from SV40 (simian virus 40)
    929..975     +  terminator     T7 terminator: transcription terminator for bacteriophage T7 RNA polymerase
   1005..1141    +  terminator     rrnG terminator: transcription terminator from the E. coli ribosomal RNA rrnG operon (Albrechtsen et al., 1991)
   1186..1257    +  misc_feature   3' β-globin insulator: insulator downstream of the human β-globin locus (Farrell et al., 2002)
   1483..2071    -  rep_origin     ori: high-copy-number ColE1/pMB1/pBR322/pUC origin of replication
   2243..2307    -  CDS            bla(M) (fragment): β-lactamase lacking the signal sequence; bla(M); allows cytosolic expression of β-lactamase
   2571..3780    +  promoter       UbC promoter: human ubiquitin C promoter
   3784..4381    +  CDS            PuroR (fragment): puromycin N-acetyltransferase; pac from Streptomyces; confers resistance to puromycin
   4410..4458    +  polyA_signal   poly(A) signal: synthetic polyadenylation signal
   4724..5584    +  CDS            AmpR: β-lactamase; bla; confers resistance to ampicillin, carbenicillin, and related antibiotics
   5597..5733    +  terminator     rrnG terminator: transcription terminator from the E. coli ribosomal RNA rrnG operon (Albrechtsen et al., 1991)
   5885..5956    +  misc_feature   5' β-globin insulator: insulator upstream of the human β-globin locus (Farrell et al., 2002)
   5961..6007    -  terminator     T7 terminator: transcription terminator for bacteriophage T7 RNA polymerase
   6025..6073    -  polyA_signal   poly(A) signal: synthetic polyadenylation signal
   6154..6457    +  enhancer       CMV enhancer: human cytomegalovirus immediate early enhancer
   6530..6547    -  promoter       CMV promoter (fragment): human cytomegalovirus (CMV) immediate early promoter
   6610..6661    +  promoter       CMVd2 promoter: truncated human cytomegalovirus (CMV) immediate early promoter that yields moderately reduced expression relative to the full-length promoter
