[The description below was written by a language model from this plasmid's Addgene catalogue record and pLannotate feature annotations shown in this document.]
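Description:
pGBW-m4252854 is a mammalian expression plasmid for the wild-type SARS-CoV-2 envelope (E) protein, built on a pTwist_CMV_Puro_6 backbone from which an AarI site has been removed. It is propagated in E. coli as a high-copy plasmid through a ColE1/pUC-type origin, with ampicillin selection provided by a full-length β-lactamase gene. A short additional β-lactamase fragment annotated near the origin appears to be a backbone remnant. For selection in mammalian cells, a human ubiquitin C promoter drives a puromycin N-acetyltransferase gene followed by a synthetic polyadenylation signal.

The expression cassette spans the numbering origin of the circular sequence. A CMV immediate-early enhancer and promoter elements lie at the end of the record, one of them annotated as a truncated CMVd2 form, and they read into the E coding sequence at the start. E is a small viroporin involved in virion assembly and morphogenesis. It is followed in the same orientation by E. coli thioredoxin (trxA) and then a 6xHis tag. The catalogue describes this as a C-terminal, TEV-cleavable TRX tag carried on the backbone. The TEV site itself is not annotated, although the short gap between E and trxA could accommodate it, and the His tag appears only in the feature table. An SV40 polyadenylation signal is annotated downstream on the opposite strand. The cassettes are flanked by β-globin insulator elements, bacterial rrnG and T7 terminators, and an upstream synthetic poly(A) signal, which probably limit read-through and interference between units.

The design suits transient or puromycin-selected expression of tagged E protein in mammalian cells, with the option of affinity purification and tag removal, though the record states no purpose beyond expression.
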