Addgene plasmid #153753: pGBW-m4252854
Purpose: Mammalian expression plasmid for SARS-CoV-2 E (envelope)
Depositing lab: Ginkgo Bioworks & Benjie Chen. Depositing organization: Ginkgo Bioworks.
Backbone
  Vector backbone: pTwist_CMV_Puro_6 with AarI site removed
  Backbone size w/o insert (bp): 6080
  Vector type: Mammalian Expression
  Selectable markers: Puromycin
Growth in bacteria
  Bacterial resistance: Ampicillin, 100 μg/mL
  Growth temperature: 37°C
  Growth strain: DH5alpha
  Copy number: High Copy
Gene/Insert
  Gene/Insert name: SARS-CoV-2 E (envelope) (alt names: envelope protein; E protein)
  Species: Severe acute respiratory syndrome coronavirus 2
  Insert size (bp): 221
  Mutation: wt
  Entrez Gene: E (a.k.a. GU280_gp04)
  Promoter: CMV
  Tag / fusion protein: Cleavable TEV;TRX (C terminal on backbone)
  Cloning method: Unknown
Resource information
  A portion of this plasmid was derived from a plasmid made by: GinkgoBioworks
Depositor comments: NCBI reference sequence: 43740570
How to cite: pGBW-m4252854 was a gift from Ginkgo Bioworks & Benjie Chen (Addgene plasmid # 153753 ; http://n2t.net/addgene:153753 ; RRID:Addgene_153753)
